>Addgene plasmid #65784 | pFRT-TODestGFP_RNAseH1 | depositor full sequence | sequence record 111845 | pFRT-TODestGFP_RNAseH1 sequence 6929 bps
GGTAAGCCTATCCCTAACCCTCTCCTCGGTCTCGATTCTACGGACGGATCGGGAGATCTCCCGATCCCCT
ATGGTGCACTCTCAGTACAATCTGCTCTGATGCCGCATAGTTAAGCCAGTATCTGCTCCCTGCTTGTGTG
TTGGAGGTCGCTGAGTAGTGCGCGAGCAAAATTTAAGCTACAACAAGGCAAGGCTTGACCGACAATTGCA
TGAAGAATCTGCTTAGGGTTAGGCGTTTTGCGCTGCTTCGCGATGTACGGGCCAGATATACGCGTTGACA
TTGATTATTGACTAGTTATTAATAGTAATCAATTACGGGGTCATTAGTTCATAGCCCATATATGGAGTTC
CGCGTTACATAACTTACGGTAAATGGCCCGCCTGGCTGACCGCCCAACGACCCCCGCCCATTGACGTCAA
TAATGACGTATGTTCCCATAGTAACGCCAATAGGGACTTTCCATTGACGTCAATGGGTGGAGTATTTACG
GTAAACTGCCCACTTGGCAGTACATCAAGTGTATCATATGCCAAGTACGCCCCCTATTGACGTCAATGAC
GGTAAATGGCCCGCCTGGCATTATGCCCAGTACATGACCTTATGGGACTTTCCTACTTGGCAGTACATCT
ACGTATTAGTCATCGCTATTACCATGGTGATGCGGTTTTGGCAGTACATCAATGGGCGTGGATAGCGGTT
TGACTCACGGGGATTTCCAAGTCTCCACCCCATTGACGTCAATGGGAGTTTGTTTTGGAACCAAAATCAA
CGGGACTTTCCAAAATGTCGTAACAACTCCGCCCCATTGACGCAAATGGGCGGTAGGCGTGTACGGTGGG
AGGTCTATATAAGCAGAGCTCTCCCTATCAGTGATAGAGATCTCCCTATCAGTGATAGAGATCGTCGACG
AGCTCGTTTAGTGAACCGTCAGATCGCCTGGAGACGCCATCCACGCTGTTTTGACCTCCATAGAAGACAC
CGGGACCGATCCAGCCTCCGGACTCTAGCGTTTAAACTTAAGCTTGGTACCATGGTGAGCAAGGGCGAGG
AGCTGTTCACCGGGGTGGTGCCCATCCTGGTCGAGCTGGACGGCGACGTAAACGGCCACAAGTTCAGCGT
GTCCGGCGAGGGCGAGGGCGATGCCACCTACGGCAAGCTGACCCTGAAGTTCATCTGCACCACCGGCAAG
CTGCCCGTGCCCTGGCCCACCCTCGTGACCACCCTGACCTACGGCGTGCAGTGCTTCAGCCGCTACCCCG
ACCACATGAAGCAGCACGACTTCTTCAAGTCCGCCATGCCCGAAGGCTACGTCCAGGAGCGCACCATCTT
CTTCAAGGACGACGGCAACTACAAGACCCGCGCCGAGGTGAAGTTCGAGGGCGACACCCTGGTGAACCGC
ATCGAGCTGAAGGGCATCGACTTCAAGGAGGACGGCAACATCCTGGGGCACAAGCTGGAGTACAACTACA
ACAGCCACAACGTCTATATCATGGCCGACAAGCAGAAGAACGGCATCAAGGTGAACTTCAAGATCCGCCA
CAACATCGAGGACGGCAGCGTGCAGCTCGCCGACCACTACCAGCAGAACACCCCCATCGGCGACGGCCCC
GTGCTGCTGCCCGACAACCACTACCTGAGCACCCAGTCCGCCCTGAGCAAAGACCCCAACGAGAAGCGCG
ATCACATGGTCCTGCTGGAGTTCGTGACCGCCGCCGGGATCACTCTCGGCATGGACGAGCTGTACAAGAA
GCTTACAAGTTTGTACAAAAAAGCAGGCTCCACCATGGGAACCAATTCAGTCGACATGAGCTGGCTTCTG
TTCCTGGCCCACAGAGTCGCCTTGGCCGCCTTGCCCTGCCGCCGCGGCTCTCGCGGGTTCGGGATGTTCT
ATGCCGTGAGGAGGGGCCGCAAGACCGGGGTCTTTCTGACCTGGAATGAGTGCAGAGCACAGGTGGACCG
GTTTCCTGCTGCCAGATTTAAGAAGTTTGCCACAGAGGATGAGGCCTGGGCCTTTGTCAGGAAATCTGCA
AGCCCGGAAGTTTCAGAAGGGCATGAAAATCAACATGGACAAGAATCGGAGGCGAAAGCCAGCAAGCGAC
TCCGTGAGCCACTGGATGGAGATGGACATGAAAGCGCAGAGCCGTATGCAAAGCACATGAAGCCGAGCGT
GGAGCCGGCGCCTCCAGTTAGCAGAGACACGTTTTCCTACATGGGAGACTTCGTCGTCGTCTACACTGAT
GGCTGCTGCTCCAGTAATGGGCGTAGAAGGCCGCGAGCAGGAATCGGCGTTTACTGGGGGCCAGGCCATC
CTTTAAATGTAGGCATTAGACTTCCTGGGCGGCAGACAAACCAAAGAGCGGAAATTCATGCAGCCTGCAA
AGCCATTGAACAAGCAAAGACTCAAAACATCAATAAACTGGTTCTGTATACAGACAGTATGTTTACGATA
AATGGTATAACTAACTGGGTTCAAGGTTGGAAGAAAAATGGGTGGAAGACAAGTGCAGGGAAAGAGGTGA
TCAACAAAGAGGACTTTGTGGCACTGGAGAGGCTTACCCAGGGGATGGACATTCAGTGGATGCATGTTCC
TGGTCATTCGGGATTTATAGGCAATGAAGAAGCTGACAGATTAGCCAGAGAAGGAGCTAAACAATCGGAA
GACTGAAAGGGTGGGCGCGCCGACCCAGCTTTCTTGTACAAAGTGGTTGATATCCAGCACAGTGGCGGCC
GCTCAAGTCTAGAGGGCCCGCGGTTCGAAGGTAAGCCTATCCCTAACCCTCTCCTCGGTCTCGATTCTAC
GCGTACCGGATCCGCGGCCGCATAGATAACTGATCCAGTGTGCCTCGAGTCTAGAGGGCCCGTTTAAACC
CGCTGATCAGCCTCGACTGTGCCTTCTAGTTGCCAGCCATCTGTTGTTTGCCCCTCCCCCGTGCCTTCCT
TGACCCTGGAAGGTGCCACTCCCACTGTCCTTTCCTAATAAAATGAGGAAATTGCATCGCATTGTCTGAG
TAGGTGTCATTCTATTCTGGGGGGTGGGGTGGGGCAGGACAGCAAGGGGGAGGATTGGGAAGACAATAGC
AGGCATGCTGGGGATGCGGTGGGCTCTATGGCTTCTGAGGCGGAAAGAACCAGCTGGGGCTCTAGGGGGT
ATCCCC
[124 nt withheld, positions 3157-3280]
C
[91 nt withheld, positions 3282-3372]
AGGGTGATGGTTCACGTACCTAGAAGTTCCTATTCCGAAGTTCCTATTCTCTAGAAAGTATAGGAACTTC
CTTGGCCAAAAAGCCTGAACTCACCGCGACGTCTGTCGAGAAGTTTCTGATCGAAAAGTTCGACAGCGTC
TCCGACCTGATGCAGCTCTCGGAGGGCGAAGAATCTCGTGCTTTCAGCTTCGATGTAGGAGGGCGTGGAT
ATGTCCTGCGGGTAAATAGCTGCGCCGATGGTTTCTACAAAGATCGTTATGTTTATCGGCACTTTGCATC
GGCCGCGCTCCCGATTCCGGAAGTGCTTGACATTGGGGAATTCAGCGAGAGCCTGACCTATTGCATCTCC
CGCCGTGCACAGGGTGTCACGTTGCAAGACCTGCCTGAAACCGAACTGCCCGCTGTTCTGCAGCCGGTCG
CGGAGGCCATGGATGCGATCGCTGCGGCCGATCTTAGCCAGACGAGCGGGTTCGGCCCATTCGGACCGCA
AGGAATCGGTCAATACACTACATGGCGTGATTTCATATGCGCGATTGCTGATCCCCATGTGTATCACTGG
CAAACTGTGATGGACGACACCGTCAGTGCGTCCGTCGCGCAGGCTCTCGATGAGCTGATGCTTTGGGCCG
AGGACTGCCCCGAAGTCCGGCACCTCGTGCACGCGGATTTCGGCTCCAACAATGTCCTGACGGACAATGG
CCGCATAACAGCGGTCATTGACTGGAGCGAGGCGATGTTCGGGGATTCCCAATACGAGGTCGCCAACATC
TTCTTCTGGAGGCCGTGGTTGGCTTGTATGGAGCAGCAGACGCGCTACTTCGAGCGGAGGCATCCGGAGC
TTGCAGGATCGCCGCGGCTCCGGGCGTATATGCTCCGCATTGGTCTTGACCAACTCTATCAGAGCTTGGT
TGACGGCAATTTCGATGATGCAGCTTGGGCGCAGGGTCGATGCGACGCAATCGTCCGATCCGGAGCCGGG
ACTGTCGGGCGTACACAAATCGCCCGCAGAAGCGCGGCCGTCTGGACCGATGGCTGTGTAGAAGTACTCG
CCGATAGTGGAAACCGACGCCCCAGCACTCGTCCGAGGGCAAAGGAATAGCACGTACTACGAGATTTCGA
TTCCACCGCCGCCTTCTATGAAAGGTTGGGCTTCGGAATCGTTTTCCGGGACGCCGGCTGGATGATCCTC
CAGCGCGGGGATCTCATGCTGGAGTTCTTCGCCCACCCCAACTTGTTTATTGCAGCTTATAATGGTTACA
AATAAAGCAATAGCATCACAAATTTCACAAATAAAGCATTTTTTTCACTGCATTCTAGTTGTGGTTTGTC
CAAACTCATCAATGTATCTTATCATGTCTGTATACCGTCGACCTCTAGCTAGAGCTTGGCGTAATCATGG
TCATAGCTGTTTCCTGTGTGAAATTGTTATCCGCTCACAATTCCACACAACATACGAGCCGGAAGCATAA
AGTGTAAAGCCTGGGGTGCCTAATGAGTGAGCTAACTCACATTAATTGCGTTGCGCTCACTGCCCGCTTT
CCAGTCGGGAAACCTGTCGTGCCAGCTGCATTAATGAATCGGCCAACGCGCGGGGAGAGGCGGTTTGCGT
ATTGGGCGCTCTTCCGCTTCCTCGCTCACTGACTCGCTGCGCTCGGTCGTTCGGCTGCGGCGAGCGGTAT
CAGCTCACTCAAAGGCGGTAATACGGTTATCCACAGAATCAGGGGATAACGCAGGAAAGAACATGTGAGC
AAAAGGCCAGCAAAAGGCCAGGAACCGTAAAAAGGCCGCGTTGCTGGCGTTTTTCCATAGGCTCCGCCCC
CCTGACGAGCATCACAAAAATCGACGCTCAAGTCAGAGGTGGCGAAACCCGACAGGACTATAAAGATACC
AGGCGTTTCCCCCTGGAAGCTCCCTCGTGCGCTCTCCTGTTCCGACCCTGCCGCTTACCGGATACCTGTC
CGCCTTTCTCCCTTCGGGAAGCGTGGCGCTTTCTCATAGCTCACGCTGTAGGTATCTCAGTTCGGTGTAG
GTCGTTCGCTCCAAGCTGGGCTGTGTGCACGAACCCCCCGTTCAGCCCGACCGCTGCGCCTTATCCGGTA
ACTATCGTCTTGAGTCCAACCCGGTAAGACACGACTTATCGCCACTGGCAGCAGCCACTGGTAACAGGAT
TAGCAGAGCGAGGTATGTAGGCGGTGCTACAGAGTTCTTGAAGTGGTGGCCTAACTACGGCTACACTAGA
AGGACAGTATTTGGTATCTGCGCTCTGCTGAAGCCAGTTACCTTCGGAAAAAGAGTTGGTAGCTCTTGAT
CCGGCAAACAAACCACCGCTGGTAGCGGTGGTTTTTTTGTTTGCAAGCAGCAGATTACGCGCAGAAAAAA
AGGATCTCAAGAAGATCCTTTGATCTTTTCTACGGGGTCTGACGCTCAGTGGAACGAAAACTCACGTTAA
GGGATTTTGGTCATGAGATTATCAAAAAGGATCTTCACCTAGATCCTTTTAAATTAAAAATGAAGTTTTA
AATCAATCTAAAGTATATATGAGTAAACTTGGTCTGACAGTTACCAATGCTTAATCAGTGAGGCACCTAT
CTCAGCGATCTGTCTATTTCGTTCATCCATAGTTGCCTGACTCCCCGTCGTGTAGATAACTACGATACGG
GAGGGCTTACCATCTGGCCCCAGTGCTGCAATGATACCGCGAGACCCACGCTCACCGGCTCCAGATTTAT
CAGCAATAAACCAGCCAGCCGGAAGGGCCGAGCGCAGAAGTGGTCCTGCAACTTTATCCGCCTCCATCCA
GTCTATTAATTGTTGCCGGGAAGCTAGAGTAAGTAGTTCGCCAGTTAATAGTTTGCGCAACGTTGTTGCC
ATTGCTACAGGCATCGTGGTGTCACGCTCGTCGTTTGGTATGGCTTCATTCAGCTCCGGTTCCCAACGAT
CAAGGCGAGTTACATGATCCCCCATGTTGTGCAAAAAAGCGGTTAGCTCCTTCGGTCCTCCGATCGTTGT
CAGAAGTAAGTTGGCCGCAGTGTTATCACTCATGGTTATGGCAGCACTGCATAATTCTCTTACTGTCATG
CCATCCGTAAGATGCTTTTCTGTGACTGGTGAGTACTCAACCAAGTCATTCTGAGAATAGTGTATGCGGC
GACCGAGTTGCTCTTGCCCGGCGTCAATACGGGATAATACCGCGCCACATAGCAGAACTTTAAAAGTGCT
CATCATTGGAAAACGTTCTTCGGGGCGAAAACTCTCAAGGATCTTACCGCTGTTGAGATCCAGTTCGATG
TAACCCACTCGTGCACCCAACTGATCTTCAGCATCTTTTACTTTCACCAGCGTTTCTGGGTGAGCAAAAA
CAGGAAGGCAAAATGCCGCAAAAAAGGGAATAAGGGCGACACGGAAATGTTGAATACTCATACTCTTCCT
TTTTCAATATTATTGAAGCATTTATCAGGGTTATTGTCTCATGAGCGGATACATATTTGAATGTATTTAG
AAAAATAAACAAATAGGGGTTCCGCGCACATTTCCCCGAAAAGTGCCACCTGACGTC
Features (pLannotate 1.2.2; 27 found; start..end, strand, type, name):
      1..42      +  CDS            V5 tag: epitope tag from simian virus 5
     70..122     -  misc_feature   bom (fragment): basis of mobility region from pBR322
    277..656     +  enhancer       CMV enhancer: human cytomegalovirus immediate early enhancer
    729..746     -  promoter       CMV promoter (fragment): human cytomegalovirus (CMV) immediate early promoter
    809..860     +  promoter       CMVd2 promoter: truncated human cytomegalovirus (CMV) immediate early promoter that yields moderately reduced expression relative to the full-length promoter
    862..881     +  promoter       PLtetO-1 promoter (fragment): modified phage lambda PL promoter with tet operator sites (Lutz and Bujard, 1997)
    883..902     +  promoter       PLtetO-1 promoter (fragment): modified phage lambda PL promoter with tet operator sites (Lutz and Bujard, 1997)
    910..943     +  promoter       TRE3GV promoter (fragment): 3rd-generation Tet-responsive promoter that can be activated by binding of Tet-On® 3G, optimized for retroviral and lentiviral vectors
   1032..1748    +  CDS            EGFP: EGFP is a basic (constitutively fluorescent) green fluorescent protein published in 1996, derived from Aequorea victoria. It is reported to be a rapidly-maturing weak dimer with moderate acid sensitivity.
   1755..1779    +  protein_bind   attB1: mutant version of attB; recombination site for the Gateway® BP reaction BP Clonase™
   1806..2663    +  CDS            RNASEH1: RNH1_HUMAN - Also known as RNH1. Experimental evidence at protein level: Swiss-Prot protein existence level 1. Endonuclease that specifically degrades the RNA of RNA-DNA hybrids (PubMed:10497183). Plays a role in RNA polymerase II (RNAp II) transcription termination by degrading R-loop RNA-DNA hybrid formation at G-rich pause sites located downstream of the poly(A) site and behind the elongating RNAp II (PubMed:21700224). From Homo sapiens (Human).
   2683..2707    -  protein_bind   attB2: mutant version of attB; recombination site for the Gateway® BP reaction BP Clonase™
   2760..2801    +  CDS            V5 tag: epitope tag from simian virus 5
   2887..3111    +  polyA_signal   bGH poly(A) signal: bovine growth hormone polyadenylation signal
   3115..3136    +  promoter       SV40 promoter (fragment): SV40 enhancer and early promoter
   3157..3390    +  rep_origin     f1 ori (fragment) (sequence partly withheld): f1 bacteriophage origin of replication; arrow indicates direction of (+) strand synthesis
   3395..3442    +  protein_bind   FRT: FLP-mediated recombination occurs in the 8-bp core sequence TCTAGAAA (Turan and Bode, 2011). FLP recombinase from the Saccharomyces cerevisiae 2μ plasmid
   3450..4472    +  CDS            HygR: aminoglycoside phosphotransferase from E. coli; aph(4)-Ia; confers resistance to hygromycin
   4482..4607    +  CDS            ble (fragment): BLE_KLEPN - Experimental evidence at protein level: Swiss-Prot protein existence level 1. Binding protein with a strong affinity to the bleomycin family of antibiotics. Binds to CL990; an antimitotic-antibiotic compound. From Klebsiella pneumoniae.
   4602..4723    +  polyA_signal   SV40 poly(A) signal: SV40 polyadenylation signal
   4796..4812    -  protein_bind   lac operator: The lac repressor binds to the lac operator to inhibit transcription in E. coli. This inhibition can be relieved by adding lactose or isopropyl-β-D-thiogalactopyranoside (IPTG). lac repressor encoded by lacI
   4820..4850    -  promoter       lac promoter: promoter for the E. coli lac operon
   4865..4886    -  protein_bind   CAP binding site: CAP binding activates transcription in the presence of cAMP. E. coli catabolite activator protein
   4899..4991    -  CDS            lacI (fragment): lac repressor; lacI; The lac repressor binds to the lac operator to inhibit transcription in E. coli. This inhibition can be relieved by adding lactose or isopropyl-β-D-thiogalactopyranoside (IPTG).
   5174..5762    -  rep_origin     ori: high-copy-number ColE1/pMB1/pBR322/pUC origin of replication
   5933..6793    -  CDS            AmpR: β-lactamase; bla; confers resistance to ampicillin, carbenicillin, and related antibiotics
   6794..6898    -  promoter       AmpR promoter: bla
