[The description below was written by a language model from this plasmid's Addgene catalogue record and pLannotate feature annotations shown in this document.]
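Description:
pFRT-TODestGFP_RNAseH1 is a mammalian expression plasmid built on a laboratory-modified pcDNA5/FRT backbone, made by Gateway recombination of an RNase H1 coding sequence into a GFP destination vector. In bacteria it replicates from a high-copy ColE1/pUC-type origin and is selected with ampicillin through the bla gene and its native promoter. A fragment of the f1 origin and remnants of lac regulatory sequence are also annotated in the backbone.

The expression cassette pairs the CMV enhancer/promoter with two tet operator sites (the "CMV, 2x Tet" promoter in the record). This arrangement allows transcription to be held off by Tet repressor and induced with tetracycline or doxycycline in repressor-expressing cells. Downstream lie EGFP, an attB1 site, the RNASEH1 open reading frame, attB2, a V5 epitope and the bGH polyadenylation signal, so the catalogue describes the product as RNase H1 carrying N-terminal GFP and a C-terminal V5 tag. The feature table alone does not show whether the insert reads through into V5. The annotation matches the insert to human RNASEH1, an endonuclease that degrades the RNA strand of RNA–DNA hybrids, although the catalogue's species field lists zebrafish as well as human.

An FRT site sits directly upstream of a hygromycin resistance gene with an SV40 poly(A) signal and no annotated promoter of its own. This is the usual design for Flp-mediated integration at a genomic FRT landing site, where insertion activates hygromycin resistance. Blasticidin is also listed as a selectable marker, but no blasticidin resistance gene is annotated, so it probably refers to selection maintained in the host cell line. The stated purpose is expression of GFP-tagged RNase H1 in mammalian cells.
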