Addgene plasmid #65784: pFRT-TODestGFP_RNAseH1
Purpose: expresses GFP-tagged RNAseH1 in mammalian cells
Depositing lab: Thomas Tuschl. Depositing organization: Rockefeller University.
Backbone
  Vector backbone: pcDNA5/FRT
  Backbone manufacturer: Life Technologies, Modified by Tuschl lab
  Vector type: Mammalian Expression
  Selectable markers: Hygromycin, Blasticidin
Growth in bacteria
  Bacterial resistance: Ampicillin, 100 μg/mL
  Growth temperature: 37°C
  Growth strain: Top10
  Copy number: Unknown
Gene/Insert
  Gene/Insert name: RNaseH1
  Species: H. sapiens (human), D. rerio (zebrafish)
  Entrez Gene: RNASEH1 (a.k.a. H1RNA, PEOB2, RNH1)
  Promoter: CMV, 2x Tet
  Tag / fusion protein: GFP (N terminal on backbone); V5 (C terminal on backbone)
  Cloning method: Gateway Cloning
  Sequencing primers: 5′ CMV Forward; 3′ BGH Reverse
Terms and licenses: Academic/Nonprofit Terms; Industry Terms: Not Available to Industry
How to cite: pFRT-TODestGFP_RNAseH1 was a gift from Thomas Tuschl (Addgene plasmid # 65784 ; http://n2t.net/addgene:65784 ; RRID:Addgene_65784)
