>Addgene plasmid #65784 | pFRT-TODestGFP_RNAseH1 | addgene partial sequence | sequence record 116402 | CMV-F 5'-CGCAAATGGGCGGTAGGCGTG-3'
GCAGAGCTCTCCTATCAGTGATAGAGATCTCCCTATCAGTGATAGAGATCGTCGACGAGCTCGTTTAGTG
AACCGTCAGATCGCCTGGAGACGCCATCCACGCTGTTTTGACCTCCATAGAAGACACCGGGACCGATCCA
GCCTCCGGACTCTAGCGTTTAAACTTAAGCTTGGTACCATGGTGAGCAAGGGCGAGGAGCTGTTCACCGG
GGTGGTGCCCATCCTGGTCGAGCTGGACGGCGACGTAAACGGCCACAAGTTCAGCGTGTCCGGCGAGGGC
GAGGGCGATGCCACCTACGGCAAGCTGACCCTGAAGTTCATCTGCACCACCGGCAAGCTGCCCGTGCCCT
GGCCCACCCTCGTGACCACCCTGACCTACGGCGTGCAGTGCTTCAGCCGCTACCCCGACCACATGAAGCA
GCACGACTTCTTCAAGTCCGCCATGCCCGAAGGCTACGTCCAGGAGCGCACCATCTTCTTCAAGGACGAC
GGCAACTACAAGACCCGCGCCGAGGTGAAGTTCGAGGGCGACACCCTGGTGAACCGCATCGAGCTGAAGG
GCATCGACTTCAAGGAGGACGGCAACATCCTGGGGCACAAGCTGGAGTACAACTACAACAGCCACAACGT
CTATATCATGGCCGACAAGCAGAAGAACGGCATCAAGGTGAACTTCAAGATCCGCCACAACATCGAGGAC
GGCAGCGTGCAGCTCGCCGACCACTACCAGCAGAACACCCCCATCGGCGACGGCCCCGTGCTGCTGCCCG
ACAACCACTACCTGAGCACCCAGTCCGCCCTGAGCAAAGACCCCAACGAGAAGCGCGATCACATGGTCCT
GCTGGAGTTCGTGACCGCCGCCCGGGATCACTCTCGGCATGGACGAGCT
