>Addgene plasmid #65784 | pFRT-TODestGFP_RNAseH1 | addgene partial sequence | sequence record 116403 | BGH-rev 5'-TAGAAGGCACAGTCGAGG-3'
AGACCGAGGAGAGGGTTAGGGATAGGCTTACCTTCGAACCGCGGGCCCTCTAGACTTGAGCGGCCGCCAC
TGTGCTGGATATCAACCACTTTGTACAAGAAAGCTGGGTCTAGATATCTCGAGTGCGGCCGCTCAGTCTT
CCGATTGTTTAGCTCCTTCTCTGGCTAATCTGTCAGCTTCTTCATTGCCTATAAATCCCGAATGACCAGG
AACATGCATCCACTGAATGTCCATCCCCTGGGTAAGCCTCTCCAGTGCCACAAAGTCCTCTTTGTTGATC
ACCTCTTTCCCTGCACTTGTCTTCCACCCATTTTTCTTCCAACCTTGAACCCAGTTAGTTATACCATTTA
TCGTAAACATACTGTCTGTATACAGAACCAGTTTATTGATGTTTTGAGTCTTTGCTTGTTCAATGGCTTT
GCAGGCTGCATGAATTTCCGCTCTTTGGTTTGTCTGCCGCCCAGGAAGTCTAATGCCTACATTTAAAGGA
TGGCCCGGCCCCCAGTAAACGCCGATTCCTGCTCGCGGCCTTCTACGCCCATTACTGGAGCAGCAGCCAT
CAGTGTAGACGACGACGAAGTCTCCCATGTAGGAAAACGTGTCTCTGCTAACTGGAGGCGCCGGCTCCAC
GCTCGGCTTCATGTGCTTTGCATACGGCTCTGCGCTTTCATGTCCATCTCCATCCAGTGGCTCACGGAGT
CGCTTGCTGGCTTTC
